>Addgene plasmid #43259 | II-AGGA | depositor partial sequence | sequence record 58524 | II-AGGA sequence 426 bps
CGTCTCGCTTAACCCCAGAGCAGGTCGTGGCAATCGCCTCCAACATTGGCGGGAAACAGGCACTCGAGAC
TGTCCAGCGCCTGCTTCCCGTGCTGTGCCAAGCGCACGGACTCACCCCAGAGCAGGTCGTGGCAATCGCG
AGCAATAACGGCGGAAAACAGGCTTTGGAAACGGTGCAGAGGCTCCTTCCAGTGCTGTGCCAAGCGCACG
GCCTCACCCCAGAGCAGGTCGTGGCAATCGCGAGCAATAACGGCGGAAAACAGGCTTTGGAAACGGTGCA
GAGGCTCCTTCCAGTGCTGTGCCAAGCGCACGGATTAACCCCAGAGCAGGTCGTGGCAATCGCCTCCAAC
ATTGGCGGGAAACAGGCACTCGAGACTGTCCAGCGCCTGCTTCCCGTGCTGTGCCAAGCGCACGGGCTCA
GAGACG
