>Addgene plasmid #43259 | II-AGGA | addgene partial sequence | sequence record 60597 | M13-F20 5'-TGTAAAACGACGGCCAGT-3'
CTCTAGATGCATGCTCGAGCGGCCGCCAGTGTGATGGATATCTGCAGAATTCGCCCTTGATGCCGTCCTA
GCGCGTCTCGCTTAACCCCAGAGCAGGTCGTGGCAATCGCCTCCAACATTGGCGGGAAACAGGCACTCGA
GACTGTCCAGCGCCTGCTTCCCGTGCTGTGCCAAGCGCACGGACTCACCCCAGAGCAGGTCGTGGCAATC
GCGAGCAATAACGGCGGAAAACAGGCTTTGGAAACGGTGCAGAGGCTCCTTCCAGTGCTGTGCCAAGCGC
ACGGCCTCACCCCAGAGCAGGTCGTGGCAATCGCGAGCAATAACGGCGGAAAACAGGCTTTGGAAACGGT
GCAGAGGCTCCTTCCAGTGCTGTGCCAAGCGCACGGATTAACCCCAGAGCAGGTCGTGGCAATCGCCTCC
AACATTGGCGGGAAACAGGCACTCGAGACTGTCCAGCGCCTGCTTCCCGTGCTGTGCCAAGCGCACGGGC
TCAGAGACGTGGGCACAGGAAAGATACTTAAGGGCGAATTCCAGCACACTGGCGGCCGTTACTAGTGGAT
CCGAGCTCGGTACCAAGCTTGGCGTAATCATGGTCATAGCTGTTTCCTGTGTGAAATTGTTATCCGCTCA
CAATTCCACACAACATACGAGCCGGAAGCATAAAGTGTAAAGCCTGGGGTGCCTAATGAGTGAGCTAACT
CACATTAATTGCGTTGCGCTCACTGCCCGCTTTCCAGTCGGGAAACCTGTCGTGCCAGCTGCATTAATGA
ATCGGCCAACGCGCGGGGAGAGGCGGTTTGCGTATTGGGCGCTCTTCCGCTTCCTCGCTCACTGACTCGC
TGCGCTCGGTCGTTCGGCTGCGGCGAGCGGTATCAGCTCA
