[The description below was written by a language model from this plasmid's Addgene catalogue record.]
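Description:
II-AGGA is a bacterial cloning plasmid built on the commercial pCRII-TOPO backbone (about 4.0 kb without insert), into which a 426 bp synthetic fragment was introduced by TOPO cloning. It is a high-copy plasmid maintained in E. coli and carries both ampicillin and kanamycin resistance, either of which can be used for selection. No feature table accompanies the record, so the individual backbone elements are not itemised. The listed sequencing primers (T7 on the 5′ side and M13 reverse on the 3′ side) indicate that the insert sits in the standard cloning site flanked by these priming sites, which allows it to be verified from both directions.

The record describes the insert only by its name and as synthetic, and does not spell out its function. The plasmid was deposited in connection with a TALEN genome-editing system for generating human stem cell-based disease models. In that context the name plausibly denotes a pre-assembled block of TAL effector repeats recognising the four bases A-G-G-A, with "II" marking its position in an ordered array; an insert of about 426 bp would be roughly consistent with four repeat units. This reading is an inference from the name, size and associated publication rather than something stated in the catalogue fields. There is no promoter, tag or reporter recorded for the insert, and the construct is not an expression vector. It is best regarded as a storage and propagation plasmid, probably one member of a library of modular parts from which fragments are taken to assemble full-length TALEN DNA-binding domains.
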