Addgene plasmid #43259: II-AGGA
Depositing lab: Chad Cowan & Kiran Musunuru. Depositing organization: Harvard University. Publication: A TALEN Genome-Editing System for Generating Human Stem Cell-Based Disease Models. Ding Q, Lee YK, Schaefer EA, Peters DT, Veres A, Kim K, Kuperwasser N, Motola DL, Meissner TB, Hendriks WT, Trevisan M, Gupta RM, Moisan A, Banks E, Friesen M, Schinzel RT, Xia F, Tang A, Xia Y, Figueroa E, Wann A, Ahfeldt T, Daheron L, Zhang F, Rubin LL, Peng LF, Chung RT, Musunuru K, Cowan CA. Cell Stem Cell. 2012 Dec 12. pii: S1934-5909(12)00645-5. doi: 10.1016/j.stem.2012.11.011. PubMed 23246482.
Backbone
  Vector backbone: pCRII-TOPO
  Backbone manufacturer: Invitrogen
  Backbone size w/o insert (bp): 3973
  Vector type: Bacterial Cloning
Growth in bacteria
  Bacterial resistance: Ampicillin and Kanamycin, 100 & 50 μg/mL
  Growth temperature: 37°C
  Growth strain: Top10
  Copy number: High Copy
Gene/Insert
  Gene/Insert name: II-AGGA
  Species: Synthetic
  Insert size (bp): 426
  Cloning method: TOPO Cloning
  Sequencing primers: 5′ T7; 3′ M13-rev
Terms and licenses: Academic/Nonprofit Terms; Industry Terms: Not Available to Industry
How to cite: II-AGGA was a gift from Chad Cowan & Kiran Musunuru (Addgene plasmid # 43259 ; http://n2t.net/addgene:43259 ; RRID:Addgene_43259)
